Addgene plasmid #191208: pAAV-TRE-mNeonGreen
Purpose: mNeonGreen expression under the control of TRE promotor
Depositing lab: Janelia Viral Tools. Depositing organization: HHMI, Janelia Research Campus.
Backbone
  Vector backbone: pAAV
  Backbone size w/o insert (bp): 4466
  Total vector size (bp): 5177
  Vector type: Mammalian Expression, AAV
Growth in bacteria
  Bacterial resistance: Ampicillin, 100 μg/mL
  Growth temperature: 37°C
  Growth strain: NEB Stable
  Growth instructions: Grow for minimum time necessary. Do not store colonies on plate.
  Copy number: High Copy
Gene/Insert
  Gene/Insert name: mNeonGreen
  Insert size (bp): 711
  Promoter: TRE
  Cloning method: Unknown
  Sequencing primers: 5′ N/A; 3′ N/A
Resource information
  A portion of this plasmid was derived from a plasmid made by: Janelia MouseLight Project, Jayaram Chandrashekar, and Kimberly Ritola
Terms and licenses: Academic/Nonprofit Terms; Industry Terms: Not Available to Industry
How to cite: pAAV-TRE-mNeonGreen was a gift from Janelia Viral Tools (Addgene plasmid # 191208 ; http://n2t.net/addgene:191208 ; RRID:Addgene_191208)
