[The description below was written by a language model from this plasmid's Addgene catalogue record and pLannotate feature annotations shown in this document.]
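Description:
pAAV-TRE-mNeonGreen is a 5,177 bp AAV transfer plasmid built on a pAAV backbone for mammalian expression, carrying a tetracycline-responsive fluorescent reporter cassette between AAV2 inverted terminal repeats. It is propagated in bacteria as a high-copy plasmid through a ColE1/pUC-type origin and selected with ampicillin via the β-lactamase gene and its native promoter. An f1 phage origin and short remnants of pBR322 rop and bom sequences are also present in the backbone. One ITR is annotated in full, while the other is detected only as two short fragments. This may simply reflect how the annotation tool matches this highly structured repeat, but the record does not resolve the question. The deposit specifies a recombination-deficient growth strain, which is consistent with the known instability of ITRs in bacteria.

The payload is a single expression unit. A TRE promoter is annotated as eight repeated short matches to the tight-TRE element, which likely correspond to tet operator sites, followed by a fragment matching the TRE3G-type minimal promoter. It drives the 711 bp mNeonGreen coding sequence, a bright monomeric yellow-green fluorescent protein. Downstream lie a WPRE, which enhances transcript stability and expression, and the human growth hormone polyadenylation signal. Because a TRE has little activity alone, expression depends on a tetracycline-controlled transactivator (tTA or rtTA) supplied separately, for example from a second virus or a transgenic line. No transactivator is encoded on this plasmid. The ITRs allow the cassette to be packaged into recombinant AAV when rep/cap and helper functions are supplied in trans. The stated purpose is simply mNeonGreen expression under TRE control. Part of the plasmid derives from a neuronal imaging project, although the record names no specific application.
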