Features (pLannotate 1.2.2; 23 found; start..end, strand, type, name):
     82..942     -  CDS            AmpR: β-lactamase; bla; confers resistance to ampicillin, carbenicillin, and related antibiotics
    943..1047    -  promoter       AmpR promoter: bla
   1142..1177    +  CDS            rop (fragment): Rop protein, which maintains plasmids at low copy number; rop
   1279..1328    +  misc_feature   bom (fragment): basis of mobility region from pBR322
   1329..1784    -  rep_origin     f1 ori (sequence partly withheld): f1 bacteriophage origin of replication; arrow indicates direction of (+) strand synthesis
   1803..1854    +  misc_feature   bom (fragment): basis of mobility region from pBR322
   1859..1999    -  repeat_region  AAV2 ITR: inverted terminal repeat of adeno-associated virus serotype 2 inverted
   2039..2515    -  polyA_signal   hGH poly(A) signal: human growth hormone polyadenylation signal
   2547..3135    -  misc_feature   WPRE: woodchuck hepatitis virus posttranscriptional regulatory element
   3135..3159    -  misc_feature   MCS (fragment): pBluescript multiple cloning site
   3160..3870    -  CDS            mNeonGreen: bright monomeric yellow-green fluorescent protein derived from LanYFP (Shaner et al., 2013)
   3943..3988    -  promoter       TRE3GV promoter (fragment): 3rd-generation Tet-responsive promoter that can be activated by binding of Tet-On® 3G, optimized for retroviral and lentiviral vectors
   3996..4016    -  promoter       tight TRE promoter (fragment): Tet-responsive promoter PTight, consisting of seven tet operator sequences followed by the minimal CMV promoter
   4033..4053    -  promoter       tight TRE promoter (fragment): Tet-responsive promoter PTight, consisting of seven tet operator sequences followed by the minimal CMV promoter
   4070..4090    -  promoter       tight TRE promoter (fragment): Tet-responsive promoter PTight, consisting of seven tet operator sequences followed by the minimal CMV promoter
   4107..4127    -  promoter       tight TRE promoter (fragment): Tet-responsive promoter PTight, consisting of seven tet operator sequences followed by the minimal CMV promoter
   4144..4164    -  promoter       tight TRE promoter (fragment): Tet-responsive promoter PTight, consisting of seven tet operator sequences followed by the minimal CMV promoter
   4181..4201    -  promoter       tight TRE promoter (fragment): Tet-responsive promoter PTight, consisting of seven tet operator sequences followed by the minimal CMV promoter
   4218..4238    -  promoter       tight TRE promoter (fragment): Tet-responsive promoter PTight, consisting of seven tet operator sequences followed by the minimal CMV promoter
   4255..4275    -  promoter       tight TRE promoter (fragment): Tet-responsive promoter PTight, consisting of seven tet operator sequences followed by the minimal CMV promoter
   4344..4371    -  repeat_region  AAV2 ITR (fragment): inverted terminal repeat of adeno-associated virus serotype 2 inverted
   4400..4427    -  repeat_region  AAV2 ITR (fragment): inverted terminal repeat of adeno-associated virus serotype 2 inverted
   4500..5088    -  rep_origin     ori: high-copy-number ColE1/pMB1/pBR322/pUC origin of replication
>Addgene plasmid #191208 | pAAV-TRE-mNeonGreen | addgene full sequence | sequence record 374528 | Addgene NGS Result
GATCTTCACCTAGATCCTTTTAAATTAAAAATGAAGTTTTAAATCAATCTAAAGTATATATGAGTAAACT
TGGTCTGACAGTTACCAATGCTTAATCAGTGAGGCACCTATCTCAGCGATCTGTCTATTTCGTTCATCCA
TAGTTGCCTGACTCCCCGTCGTGTAGATAACTACGATACGGGAGGGCTTACCATCTGGCCCCAGTGCTGC
AATGATACCGCGAGACCCACGCTCACCGGCTCCAGATTTATCAGCAATAAACCAGCCAGCCGGAAGGGCC
GAGCGCAGAAGTGGTCCTGCAACTTTATCCGCCTCCATCCAGTCTATTAATTGTTGCCGGGAAGCTAGAG
TAAGTAGTTCGCCAGTTAATAGTTTGCGCAACGTTGTTGCCATTGCTACAGGCATCGTGGTGTCACGCTC
GTCGTTTGGTATGGCTTCATTCAGCTCCGGTTCCCAACGATCAAGGCGAGTTACATGATCCCCCATGTTG
TGCAAAAAAGCGGTTAGCTCCTTCGGTCCTCCGATCGTTGTCAGAAGTAAGTTGGCCGCAGTGTTATCAC
TCATGGTTATGGCAGCACTGCATAATTCTCTTACTGTCATGCCATCCGTAAGATGCTTTTCTGTGACTGG
TGAGTACTCAACCAAGTCATTCTGAGAATAGTGTATGCGGCGACCGAGTTGCTCTTGCCCGGCGTCAATA
CGGGATAATACCGCGCCACATAGCAGAACTTTAAAAGTGCTCATCATTGGAAAACGTTCTTCGGGGCGAA
AACTCTCAAGGATCTTACCGCTGTTGAGATCCAGTTCGATGTAACCCACTCGTGCACCCAACTGATCTTC
AGCATCTTTTACTTTCACCAGCGTTTCTGGGTGAGCAAAAACAGGAAGGCAAAATGCCGCAAAAAAGGGA
ATAAGGGCGACACGGAAATGTTGAATACTCATACTCTTCCTTTTTCAATATTATTGAAGCATTTATCAGG
GTTATTGTCTCATGAGCGGATACATATTTGAATGTATTTAGAAAAATAAACAAATAGGGGTTCCGCGCAC
ATTTCCCCGAAAAGTGCCACCTGACGTCTAAGAAACCATTATTATCATGACATTAACCTATAAAAATAGG
CGTATCACGAGGCCCTTTCGTCTCGCGCGTTTCGGTGATGACGGTGAAAACCTCTGACACATGCAGCTCC
CGGAGACGGTCACAGCTTGTCTGTAAGCGGATGCCGGGAGCAGACAAGCCCGTCAGGGCGCGTCAGCGGG
TGTTGGCGGGTGTCGGGGCTGGCTTAACTATGCGGCATCAGAGCAGATTGTACTGAGAGTGCACCATAAA
ATTGTAAACGTTAATATTTTGTTAAAATTCGCGTTAAATTTTTGTTAAATCAGCTCATTTTTTAACCAAT
AGACCGAAATCGGCAAAATCCCTTATAAATCAAAAGAATAGCCCGAGATAGAGT
[37 nt withheld, positions 1455-1491]
AAAGAACGTGGACTCCAACGTCAAAGG
[141 nt withheld, positions 1519-1659]
G
[46 nt withheld, positions 1661-1706]
A
[95 nt withheld, positions 1708-1802]
TATGCGGTGTGAAATACCGCACAGATGCGTAAGGAGAAAATACCGCATCAGGCGCCCCTGCAGGCAGCTG
CGCGCTCGCTCGCTCACTGAGGCCGCCCGGGCAAAGCCCGGGCGTCGGGCGACCTTTGGTCGCCCGGCCT
CAGTGAGCGAGCGAGCGCGCAGAGAGGGAGTGGCCAACTCCATCACTAGGGGTTCCTGCGGCCGCTCGGT
CCGCACGTGGTTACCTACAAAATCAGAAGGACAGGGAAGGGAGCAGTGGTTCACGCCTGTAATCCCAGCA
ATTTGGGAGGCCAAGGTGGGTAGATCACCTGAGATTAGGAGTTGGAGACCAGCCTGGCCAATATGGTGAA
ACCCCGTCTCTACCAAAAAAACAAAAATTAGCTGAGCCTGGTCATGCATGCCTGGAATCCCAACAACTCG
GGAGGCTGAGGCAGGAGAATCGCTTGAACCCAGGAGGCGGAGATTGCAGTGAGCCAAGATTGTGCCACTG
CACTCCAGCTTGGTTCCCAATAGACCCCGCAGGCCCTACAGGTTGTCTTCCCAACTTGCCCCTTGCTCCA
TACCACCCCCCTCCACCCCATAATATTATAGAAGGACACCTAGTCAGACAAAATGATGCAACTTAATTTT
ATTAGGACAAGGCTGGTGGGCACTGGAGTGGCAACTTCCAGGGCCAGGAGAGGCACTGGGGAGGGGTCAC
AGGGATGCCACCCGTAGATCTCTCGAGCAGCGCTCGGTATCGATGCGGGGAGGCGGCCCAAAGGGAGATC
CGACTCGTCTGAGGGCGAAGGCGAAGACGCGGAAGAGGCCGCAGAGCCGGCAGCAGGCCGCGGGAAGGAA
GGTCCGCTGGATTGAGGGCCGAAGGGACGTAGCAGAAGGACGTCCCGCGCAGAATCCAGGTGGCAACATA
GGCGAGCAGCCAAGGAAAGGACGATGATTTCCCCGACAACACCACGGAATTGTCAGTGCCCAACAGCCGA
GCCCCTGTCCAGCAGCGGGCAAGGCAGGCGGCGATGAGTTCCGCCGTGGCAATAGGGAGGGGGAAAGCGA
AAGTCCCGGAAAGGAGCTGACAGGTGGTGGCAATGCCCCAACCAGTGGGGGTTGCGTCAGCAAACACAGT
GCACACCACGCCACGTTGCCTGACAACGGGCCACAACTCCTCATAAAGAGACAGCAACCAGGATTTATAC
AAGGAGGAGAAAATGAAAGCCATACGGGAAGCAATAGCATGATACAAAGGCATTAAAGCAGCGTATCCAC
ATAGCGTAAAAGGAGCAACATAGTTAAGAATACCAGTCAATCTTTCACAAATTTTGTAATCCAGAGGTTG
ATTATCGATAAGCTTGATATCGAATTCTTACTTGTACAGCTCGTCCATGCCCATCACATCGGTAAAGGCC
TTTTGCCACTCCTTGAAGTTGAGCTCGGTCTTGGAGTGCTTGAGCTCCGTCTTACGGAACACGTACATCG
GCTGGTTCTTCAGATAGTTAGCCGCCATTGGCTTGGCAAAGGTGTAGGTGGTCCGCGCAGTGCTCCGGTA
GCGCTTGCCATTTCCAGTGGTGTAACTCCACTTAAAGGTACTGATGATGGTTTTGTCGTTGGGGTAAGTC
TTCTTCGACCTGCACCAGTCCGCAGCGGTCAGCGAGTTGGTCATCACAGGACCGTCAGCAGGGAAACCAG
TCCCCTTCACCTGGGCCTCTCCTTTGATGTGGCTTCCCTCGTAGGTGTAGCGGTAGTTAACAGTAAGGGA
GGCACCATCTTCAAACTGCATTGTGCGATGGACTTGGTATCCGGAGCCATCTACCATGGCGGCCTGGAAA
GGCGACATCCCGTCAGGGTAGGGCAGGTACTGATGGAAGCCATACCCGATATGAGGGACCAGAATCCAGG
GGGAGAACTGGAGGTCACCCTTGGTGGACTTCAGGTTTAACTCCTCATAACCATCATTTGGATTGCCGGT
GCCCTGACCCACCATGTCAAAGTCCACACCGTTGATGGAGCCAAAGATGTGTAACTCATGTGTCGCTGGG
AGAGAGGCCATGTTATCCTCCTCGCCCTTGCTCACCATGGTGGCGGTACCGGATCCAGGCTGGATCGGTC
CCGGTGTCTTCTATGGAGGTCAAAACAGCGTGGATGGCGTCTCCAGGCGATCTGACGGTTCACTAAACGA
GCTCTGCTTATATAGGGGGTAGCTTCTCTATCACTGATAGGGAGCTCGAGACGTGTCGACTTCTCTATCA
CTGATAGGGAGACGTTCTAGACGTACCTTCTCTATCACTGATAGGGAGCTCGAGACGTGTCGACTTCTCT
ATCACTGATAGGGAGACGTTCTAGACGTACCTTCTCTATCACTGATAGGGAGCTCGAGACGTGTCGACTT
CTCTATCACTGATAGGGAGACGTTCTAGACGTACCTTCTCTATCACTGATAGGGAGCTCGAGACGTGTCG
ACTTCTCTATCACTGATAGGGAGACGTCAGGTGGCACTTGATACGCGTGCGGCCGCAGGAACCCCTAGTG
ATGGAGTTGGCCACTCCCTCTCTGCGCGCTCGCTCGCTCACTGAGGCCGGGCGACCAAAGGTCGCCCGAC
GCCCGGGCGGCCTCAGTGAGCGAGCGAGCGCGCAGCTGCCTGCAGGACATGTGAGCAAAAGGCCAGCAAA
AGGCCAGGAACCGTAAAAAGGCCGCGTTGCTGGCGTTTTTCCATAGGCTCCGCCCCCCTGACGAGCATCA
CAAAAATCGACGCTCAAGTCAGAGGTGGCGAAACCCGACAGGACTATAAAGATACCAGGCGTTTCCCCCT
GGAAGCTCCCTCGTGCGCTCTCCTGTTCCGACCCTGCCGCTTACCGGATACCTGTCCGCCTTTCTCCCTT
CGGGAAGCGTGGCGCTTTCTCATAGCTCACGCTGTAGGTATCTCAGTTCGGTGTAGGTCGTTCGCTCCAA
GCTGGGCTGTGTGCACGAACCCCCCGTTCAGCCCGACCGCTGCGCCTTATCCGGTAACTATCGTCTTGAG
TCCAACCCGGTAAGACACGACTTATCGCCACTGGCAGCAGCCACTGGTAACAGGATTAGCAGAGCGAGGT
ATGTAGGCGGTGCTACAGAGTTCTTGAAGTGGTGGCCTAACTACGGCTACACTAGAAGAACAGTATTTGG
TATCTGCGCTCTGCTGAAGCCAGTTACCTTCGGAAAAAGAGTTGGTAGCTCTTGATCCGGCAAACAAACC
ACCGCTGGTAGCGGTGGTTTTTTTGTTTGCAAGCAGCAGATTACGCGCAGAAAAAAAGGATCTCAAGAAG
ATCCTTTGATCTTTTCTACGGGGTCTGACGCTCAGTGGAACGAAAACTCACGTTAAGGGATTTTGGTCAT
GAGATTATCAAAAAG
